Addgene plasmid #145919: pAc5.1B-EGFP-DmExu_B
Purpose: Insect Expression of DmExu
Depositing lab: Elisa Izaurralde. Depositing organization: Max Planck Institute for Developmental Biology.
Backbone
  Vector backbone: Unknown
  Vector type: Insect Expression
Growth in bacteria
  Bacterial resistance: Ampicillin, 100 μg/mL
  Growth temperature: 37°C
  Growth strain: DH5alpha
  Copy number: Low Copy
Gene/Insert
  Gene/Insert name: DmExu
  Species: D. melanogaster (fly)
  Entrez Gene: exu (a.k.a. Dmel_CG8994, CG8994, Dmel\CG8994, Exu, bs30h09.y1, exu1)
  Cloning method: Unknown
Terms and licenses: Academic/Nonprofit Terms; Industry Terms: Not Available to Industry
Depositor comments: ORF extracted from NCBI:NM_166410.2. Plasmids from this collection were made available to the research community and donated after the lab closed. Please note that the sequence provided by the depositing laboratory may be theoretical/predicted or based on Sanger sequencing results. There may be discrepancies between sequencing results obtained by Addgene and the depositor sequence. If an Addgene verified sequence is not available, please contact before placing your order to request that our lab fully sequence the plasmid.
How to cite: pAc5.1B-EGFP-DmExu_B was a gift from Elisa Izaurralde (Addgene plasmid # 145919 ; http://n2t.net/addgene:145919 ; RRID:Addgene_145919)
