[The description below was written by a language model from this plasmid's Addgene catalogue record and pLannotate feature annotations shown in this document.]
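Description:
pAc5.1B-EGFP-DmExu_B is an insect expression plasmid of 7,632 nt for producing a GFP-tagged form of the Drosophila melanogaster Exuperantia protein (exu, CG8994). The catalogue lists the backbone as unknown, although the name and the annotated parts are consistent with a pAc5.1-type vector. It is propagated in E. coli through a ColE1/pUC-family origin and selected with ampicillin via the β-lactamase gene and its own bla promoter. The origin annotation describes a high-copy type, whereas the repository entry lists the plasmid as low copy. Short fragments of a tetracycline resistance gene and of SV40 large T antigen are also detected. These appear to be non-functional backbone remnants, and no marker for selection in insect cells is annotated.

The expression cassette is driven by the Drosophila actin 5C (Ac5) promoter, a strong constitutive promoter commonly used in cultured fly cells. Downstream lies EGFP, followed closely by the exu coding sequence, which the depositor states was taken from an NCBI reference transcript. This arrangement suggests an N-terminal EGFP-Exu fusion. A V5 epitope tag sequence sits just after the exu ORF, but the record does not show whether it is read in frame or cut off by a stop codon. An SV40 polyadenylation signal follows the cassette.

Exu is known for its role in localizing bicoid mRNA to the anterior of the oocyte, which helps establish oocyte polarity. The stated purpose is simply insect expression of DmExu, so the plasmid would suit transient transfection for imaging, localization or GFP-based pull-down of the protein. The record does not explain the "_B" suffix.
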