Features (pLannotate 1.2.2; 10 found; start..end, strand, type, name):
     56..2565    +  promoter       Ac5 promoter: Drosophila melanogaster actin 5C promoter
   2585..3301    +  CDS            EGFP: EGFP is a basic (constitutively fluorescent) green fluorescent protein published in 1996, derived from Aequorea victoria. It is reported to be a rapidly-maturing weak dimer with moderate acid sensitivity.
   3317..4912    +  CDS            exu: EXU_DROME - Experimental evidence at protein level: Swiss-Prot protein existence level 1. Ensures the proper localization of the mRNA of the bicoid gene to the anterior regions of the oocyte thus playing a fundamental role in the establishment of the polarity of the oocyte. May bind the bcd mRNA. From Drosophila melanogaster (Fruit fly).
   4938..4979    +  CDS            V5 tag: epitope tag from simian virus 5
   5079..5213    -  polyA_signal   SV40 poly(A) signal: SV40 polyadenylation signal
   5236..5320    -  CDS            large T antigen (fragment): large T antigen from SV40 (simian virus 40)
   5321..5768    +  CDS            TcR (fragment): tetracycline efflux protein; tet; confers resistance to tetracycline
   5814..6402    -  rep_origin     ori: high-copy-number ColE1/pMB1/pBR322/pUC origin of replication
   6573..7433    -  CDS            AmpR: β-lactamase; bla; confers resistance to ampicillin, carbenicillin, and related antibiotics
   7434..7538    -  promoter       AmpR promoter: bla
>Addgene plasmid #145919 | pAc5.1B-EGFP-DmExu_B | addgene full sequence | sequence record 362913 | Addgene NGS Result
CTTCAAGAATTAATTCTATATTCTAAAAACACAAATGATACTTCTAAAAAAAAATCATGAATGGCATCAA
CTCTGAATCAAATCTTTGCAGATGCACCTACTTCTCATTTCCACTGTCACATCATTTTTCCAGATCTCGC
TGCCTGTTATGTGGCCCACAAACCAAGACACGTTTTATGGCCATTAAAGCTGGCTGATCGTCGCCAAACA
CCAAATACATAATGAATATGTACACATTCGAGAAAGAAGCGATCAAAGAAGCGTCTTCGGGCGGAGTAGG
AGAATGCGGAGGAGAAGGAGAACGAGCTGATCTAGTATCTCTCCACAATCCAATGCCAACTGACCAACTG
GCCATATTCGGAGCAATTTGAAGCCAATTTCCATCGCCTGGCGATCGCTCCATTCTTGGCTATATGTTTT
TCACCGTTACCCGGGGCCATTTTCAAAGACTCGTCGGCAAGATAAGATTGTGTCACTCGCTGTCTCTCTT
CATTTGTCGAAGAATGCTGAGGAATTTCGCGATGACGTCGGCGAGTATTTTGAAGAATGAGAATAATTTG
TATTTATACGAAAATCAGTTAGTGGAATTTTCTACAAAAACATGTTATCTATAGATAATTTTGTTGCAAA
ATATGTTGACTATGACAAAGATTGTATGTATATACCTTTAATGTATTCTCATTTTCTTATGTATTTATAA
TGGCAATGATGATACTGATGATATTTTAAGATGATGCCAGACCAAAAGGCTTGAATTTCTGCGTCTTTTG
CCGAACGCAGTGCATGTGCAATTGTTGTTTTTTGGAATATTCAATTTTCGGACTGTCCGCTTTGATTTCA
GTTTCTTGGCTTATTCAAAAAGCAAAGTAAAGCCAAAAAAGCGAGATGGCAATACCAAATGCGGCAAAAC
GGTAGTGGAAGGAAAGGGGTGCGGGGCAGCGGAAGGAAGGGTGGGGCGGGGCGTGGCGGGGTCTGTGGCT
GGGCGCGACGTCACCGACGTTGGAGCCACTCCTTTGACCATGTGTGCGTGTGTGTATTATTCGTGTCTCG
CCACTCGCCGGTTGTTTTTTTCTTTTTATGCTGCGCTCTCTCTAGCGCCATCTCGCTTACGCATGCTCAA
CGCACCGCATGTTGCCGTTTCCTTTTATGCGTCATTTTGGCTCGAAATAGGCAATTATTTAAACAAAGAT
TAGTCAACGAAAACGCTAAAATAAATAAGTCTACAATATGGTTACTTATTGCCATGTGTGTGCAGCCAAC
GATAGCAACAAAAGCAACAACACAGGTGGCTTTCCCTCTTTCACTTTTTGTTTGCAAGCCGCGTGCGAGC
AAGACGGCACGACCGGCAAACGCAATTACGCTGACAAAGAGCAGACGAAGTTTTGGCGAAAAACATCAAG
GCGCCTGATACGAATGCATTTGCAATAACAATTGCGATATTTAATATTGTTTATGAAGCTGTTTGACTTC
AAAACACACAAAAAAAAAAATAAAACAAATTATTTGAAAGAGAATTAGGAATCGGACGCTTATCGTTAGG
GTAACAACAAGAAATGCTTACTGAGTCACAGCCTCTGGAAAACTGCCGCAAGCCAGAGAGAGAGAGAAAA
AGAGGGAGAGCAGCTTAGACCGCATGTGCTTGTGTGTGAGGCGTCTCTCTCTTCGTCTCTGTTGCGCAAA
CGCATAGACTGCACTGAAAAAATCGATTACCTATTTTTTATGAATGAATATTTGCACTATTACTATTCAA
AACTATTAAGATAGCAATCACATTCAATAGCCAAATACTATACCACCTGAGCGATGCAACGAAATGATCA
ATTTGAGCAAAAATGCTGCATATTTAGGACGGCATCATTATAGAAATGCTTCTTGCTGTGTACTTTTCTC
TCGTCTGGCAGCTGTTTCGCCGTTATTGTTAAAACCGGCTTAAGTTAGGTGTGTTTTCTACGACTAGTGA
ATGCCCTACTAGAAGATGTGTGTTGCACAAAATGTCCCTGGAATAACCAATTTGAAGTGCAGATAGCAGT
AAACGTAAGCTAATATGAATATTATTTAACTGTAATGTTTTAATATCGCTGGACATTACTAATAAACCCA
CTATAAACACATGTACATATGTATGTTTTGGCATACAATGAGTAGTTGGGGAAAAAATGTGTAAAAGCAC
CGTGACCATCACAGCATAAAGATAACCAGCTGAAGTATCGAATATGAGTAACCCCCAAATTGAATCACAT
GCCGCAACTGATAGGACCCATGGAAGTACACTCTTCATGGCGATATACAAGACACACACAAGCACGAACA
CCCAGTTGCGGAGGAAATTCTCCGTAAATGAAAACCCAATCGGCGAACAATTCATACCCATATATGGTAA
AAGTTTTGAACGCGACTTGAGAGCGGAGAGCATTGCGGCTGATAAGGTTTTAGCGCTAAGCGGGCTTTAT
AAAACGGGCTGCGGGACCAGTTTTCATATCACTACCGTTTGAGTTCTTGTGCTGTGTGGATACTCCTCCC
GACACAAAGCCGCTCCATCAGCCAGCAGTCGTCTAATCCAGAGACCCCGGATCGGGGTACCATCATGGTG
AGCAAGGGCGAGGAGCTGTTCACCGGGGTGGTGCCCATCCTGGTCGAGCTGGACGGCGACGTAAACGGCC
ACAAGTTCAGCGTGTCCGGCGAGGGCGAGGGCGATGCCACCTACGGCAAGCTGACCCTGAAGTTCATCTG
CACCACCGGCAAGCTGCCCGTGCCCTGGCCCACCCTCGTGACCACCCTGACCTACGGCGTGCAGTGCTTC
AGCCGCTACCCCGACCACATGAAGCAGCACGACTTCTTCAAGTCCGCCATGCCCGAAGGCTACGTCCAGG
AGCGCACCATCTTCTTCAAGGACGACGGCAACTACAAGACCCGCGCCGAGGTGAAGTTCGAGGGCGACAC
CCTGGTGAACCGCATCGAGCTGAAGGGCATCGACTTCAAGGAGGACGGCAACATCCTGGGGCACAAGCTG
GAGTACAACTACAACAGCCACAACGTCTATATCATGGCCGACAAGCAGAAGAACGGCATCAAGGTGAACT
TCAAGATCCGCCACAACATCGAGGACGGCAGCGTGCAGCTCGCCGACCACTACCAGCAGAACACCCCCAT
CGGCGACGGCCCCGTGCTGCTGCCCGACAACCACTACCTGAGCACCCAGTCCGCCCTGAGCAAAGACCCC
AACGAGAAGCGCGATCACATGGTCCTGCTGGAGTTCGTGACCGCCGCCGGGATCACTCTCGGCATGGACG
AGCTGTACAAGCCAAGCTTGAATTCAATGGTTGCCGATAACATCGATGCCGGAGTGGCCATTGCCGTCGC
CGATCAATCCTCGTCGCCCGTGGGCGATAAAGTTGAGCTGCCGGCCGGTAATTATATCCTGGTGGGCGTG
GATATCGACACCACTGGACGTCGTCTAATGGATGAGATTGTCCAGCTGGCCGCTTATACACCCACCGACC
ACTTCGAGCAGTACATCATGCCATATATGAATCTGAATCCAGCTGCTCGCCAGCGTCATCAAGTTCGTGT
TATTTCGATTGGCTTTTATCGTATGCTGAAGTCGATGCAGACTTATAAGATCATTAAATCCAAGTCTGAG
ATCGCTGCCCTCAAGGACTTCCTCAACTGGCTTGAGCAACTGAAGACCAAGGCGGGTCCCAGCTCGGACG
GGATTGTGCTTATCTATCATGAAGAGCGCAAGTTCATTCCCTACATGATCCTGGAGTCGTTGAAGAAGTA
CGGCCTGTTGGAGCGCTTCACCGCGTCGGTGAAGTCGTTTGCAAACAGCATCAATCTGGCCAAGGCTTCC
ATTGGCGATGCCAACATAAAGAACTACAGTCTGCGAAAGCTTTCCAAGATCTTGTCCACGACCAAGGAGG
AAGACGCGGCTTGCTCTGCGTCCACATCTGGATCTGGATCTGGCTTGGGATCTGGATCTAGTATGGTGTC
CGATTCGGTATCGATATCCCCCAGGGACAGTACCGTGACCAATGGTGACGATAAGCAATCTAGCAAGAAC
GCCGTTCAGGGTAAGCGGGAACTGTTTGATGGCAATGCCAGTGTTCGTGCCAAATTGGCCTTTGATGTGG
CCCTTCAGCTGAGCAACTCCGACGGCAAGCCGGAACCAAAAAGCTCGGAGGCATTGGAGAATATGTTTAA
TGCCATACGTCCGTTTGCCAAGTTGGTGGTGTCCGATGTCCTGGAGCTGGATATCCAGATCGAAAATTTG
GAGCGTCAAAACTCCTTCCGTCCGGTGTTCCTGAACTACTTCAAGACCACTCTGTACCATCGTGTGCGTG
CCGTGAAGTTCCGCATTGTGCTGGCCGAGAATGGGTTCGATTTGAACACGCTAAGTGCCATCTGGGCAGA
GAAAAACATCGAGGGCCTGGACATAGCCCTGCAGTCAATTGGCCGGCTAAAGAGCAAGGACAAGGCGGAG
CTGCTCGAGCTTCTGGACAGCTATTTCGATCCCAAGAAGACCACGGTGAAGCCGGTTGTCAAGGGTAACA
GCAACAATAATAACAATTATCGTCGTCGCAATCGACGCGGCGGCCGCCAATCGGTGAAGGACGCTAGGCC
ATCCAGCTCCCCATCGGCTAGCACCGAGTTTGGAGCAGGAGGTGACAAGTCGCGCAGCGTTTCCTCGTTG
CCCGACTCTACTACCAAGACTCCCTCGCCAAACAAGCCGCGTATGCACCGTAAGCGCAACTCGCGTCAAA
GCTTGGGTGCAACCCCCAATGGACTCAAGGTTGCTGCTGAAATATCCTCCTCAGGCGTGTCTGAGCTCAA
CAATAGCGCTCCACCTGCCGTAACCATAAGCCCAGTCGTGGCACAACCCTCACCGACACCGGTGGCCATC
ACGGCCTCCAACTAATCTAGAGGGCCCGCGGTTCGAAGGTAAGCCTATCCCTAACCCTCTCCTCGGTCTC
GATTCTACGCGTACCGGTCATCATCACCATCACCATTGAGTTTAAACCCGCTGATCAGCCTCGACTGTGC
CTTCTAAGGCCTGAGCTCGCTGATCAGCCTCGATCGAGGATCCAGACATGATAAGATACATTGATGAGTT
TGGACAAACCACAACTAGAATGCAGTGAAAAAAATGCTTTATTTGTGAAATTTGTGATGCTATTGCTTTA
TTTGTAACCATTATAAGCTGCAATAAACAAGTTAACAACAACAATTGCATTCATTTTATGTTTCAGGTTC
AGGGGGAGGTGTGGGAGGTTTTTTAAAGCAAGTAAAACCTCTACAAATGTGGTATGGCTGATTATGATCA
GTCGACCGATGCCCTTGAGAGCCTTCAACCCAGTCAGCTCCTTCCGGTGGGCGCGGGGCATGACTATCGT
CGCCGCACTTATGACTGTCTTCTTTATCATGCAACTCGTAGGACAGGTGCCGGCAGCGCTCTGGGTCATT
TTCGGCGAGGACCGCTTTCGCTGGAGCGCGACGATGATCGGCCTGTCGCTTGCGGTATTCGGAATCTTGC
ACGCCCTCGCTCAAGCCTTCGTCACTGGTCCCGCCACCAAACGTTTCGGCGAGAAGCAGGCCATTATCGC
CGGCATGGCGGCCGACGCGCTGGGCTACGTCTTGCTGGCGTTCGCGACGCGAGGCTGGATGGCCTTCCCC
ATTATGATTCTTCTCGCTTCCGGCGGCATCGGGATGCCCGCGTTGCAGGCCATGCTGTCCAGGCAGGTAG
ATGACGACCATCAGGGACAGCTTCAAGGCCAGCAAAAGGCCAGGAACCGTAAAAAGGCCGCGTTGCTGGC
GTTTTTCCATAGGCTCCGCCCCCCTGACGAGCATCACAAAAATCGACGCTCAAGTCAGAGGTGGCGAAAC
CCGACAGGACTATAAAGATACCAGGCGTTTCCCCCTGGAAGCTCCCTCGTGCGCTCTCCTGTTCCGACCC
TGCCGCTTACCGGATACCTGTCCGCCTTTCTCCCTTCGGGAAGCGTGGCGCTTTCTCATAGCTCACGCTG
TAGGTATCTCAGTTCGGTGTAGGTCGTTCGCTCCAAGCTGGGCTGTGTGCACGAACCCCCCGTTCAGCCC
GACCGCTGCGCCTTATCCGGTAACTATCGTCTTGAGTCCAACCCGGTAAGACACGACTTATCGCCACTGG
CAGCAGCCACTGGTAACAGGATTAGCAGAGCGAGGTATGTAGGCGGTGCTACAGAGTTCTTGAAGTGGTG
GCCTAACTACGGCTACACTAGAAGGACAGTATTTGGTATCTGCGCTCTGCTGAAGCCAGTTACCTTCGGA
AAAAGAGTTGGTAGCTCTTGATCCGGCAAACAAACCACCGCTGGTAGCGGTGGTTTTTTTGTTTGCAAGC
AGCAGATTACGCGCAGAAAAAAAGGATCTCAAGAAGATCCTTTGATCTTTTCTACGGGGTCTGACGCTCA
GTGGAACGAAAACTCACGTTAAGGGATTTTGGTCATGAGATTATCAAAAAGGATCTTCACCTAGATCCTT
TTAAATTAAAAATGAAGTTTTAAATCAATCTAAAGTATATATGAGTAAACTTGGTCTGACAGTTACCAAT
GCTTAATCAGTGAGGCACCTATCTCAGCGATCTGTCTATTTCGTTCATCCATAGTTGCCTGACTCCCCGT
CGTGTAGATAACTACGATACGGGAGGGCTTACCATCTGGCCCCAGTGCTGCAATGATACCGCGAGACCCA
CGCTCACCGGCTCCAGATTTATCAGCAATAAACCAGCCAGCCGGAAGGGCCGAGCGCAGAAGTGGTCCTG
CAACTTTATCCGCCTCCATCCAGTCTATTAATTGTTGCCGGGAAGCTAGAGTAAGTAGTTCGCCAGTTAA
TAGTTTGCGCAACGTTGTTGCCATTGCTGCAGGCATCGTGGTGTCACGCTCGTCGTTTGGTATGGCTTCA
TTCAGCTCCGGTTCCCAACGATCAAGGCGAGTTACATGATCCCCCATGTTGTGCAAAAAAGCGGTTAGCT
CCTTCGGTCCTCCGATCGTTGTCAGAAGTAAGTTGGCCGCAGTGTTATCACTCATGGTTATGGCAGCACT
GCATAATTCTCTTACTGTCATGCCATCCGTAAGATGCTTTTCTGTGACTGGTGAGTACTCAACCAAGTCA
TTCTGAGAATAGTGTATGCGGCGACCGAGTTGCTCTTGCCCGGCGTCAACACGGGATAATACCGCGCCAC
ATAGCAGAACTTTAAAAGTGCTCATCATTGGAAAACGTTCTTCGGGGCGAAAACTCTCAAGGATCTTACC
GCTGTTGAGATCCAGTTCGATGTAACCCACTCGTGCACCCAACTGATCTTCAGCATCTTTTACTTTCACC
AGCGTTTCTGGGTGAGCAAAAACAGGAAGGCAAAATGCCGCAAAAAAGGGAATAAGGGCGACACGGAAAT
GTTGAATACTCATACTCTTCCTTTTTCAATATTATTGAAGCATTTATCAGGGTTATTGTCTCATGAGCGG
ATACATATTTGAATGTATTTAGAAAAATAAACAAATAGGGGTTCCGCGCACATTTCCCCGAAAAGTGCCA
CCTGACGTCTAAGAAACCATTATTATCATGACATTAACCTATAAAAATAGGCGTATCACGAGGCCCTTTC
GT
